>Addgene plasmid #214269 | pCMV-iRFP713-ORP9-PH | addgene full sequence | sequence record 424113 | Addgene NGS Result
TTCCGCGTTACATAACTTACGGTAAATGGCCCGCCTGGCTGACCGCCCAACGACCCCCGCCCATTGACGT
CAATAATGACGTATGTTCCCATAGTAACGCCAATAGGGACTTTCCATTGACGTCAATGGGTGGAGTATTT
ACGGTAAACTGCCCACTTGGCAGTACATCAAGTGTATCATATGCCAAGTACGCCCCCTATTGACGTCAAT
GACGGTAAATGGCCCGCCTGGCATTATGCCCAGTACATGACCTTATGGGACTTTCCTACTTGGCAGTACA
TCTACGTATTAGTCATCGCTATTACCATGGTGATGCGGTTTTGGCAGTACATCAATGGGCGTGGATAGCG
GTTTGACTCACGGGGATTTCCAAGTCTCCACCCCATTGACGTCAATGGGAGTTTGTTTTGGCACCAAAAT
CAACGGGACTTTCCAAAATGTCGTAACAACTCCGCCCCATTGACGCAAATGGGCGGTAGGCGTGTACGGT
GGGAGGTCTATATAAGCAGAGCTGGTTTAGTGAACCGTCAGATCCGCTAGCGCTACCGGTCGCCACCATG
GCGGAAGGATCTGTCGCCAGGCAGCCTGACCTCTTGACCTGCGACGATGAGCCGATCCATATCCCCGGTG
CCATCCAACCGCATGGACTGCTGCTCGCCCTCGCCGCCGACATGACGATCGTTGCCGGCAGCGACAACCT
TCCCGAACTCACCGGACTGGCGATCGGCGCCCTGATCGGCCGCTCTGCGGCCGATGTCTTCGACTCGGAG
ACGCACAACCGTCTGACGATCGCCTTGGCCGAGCCCGGGGCGGCCGTCGGAGCACCGATCACTGTCGGCT
TCACGATGCGAAAGGACGCAGGCTTCATCGGCTCCTGGCATCGCCATGATCAGCTCATCTTCCTCGAGCT
CGAGCCTCCCCAGCGGGACGTCGCCGAGCCGCAGGCGTTCTTCCGCCGCACCAACAGCGCCATCCGCCGC
CTGCAGGCCGCCGAAACCTTGGAAAGCGCCTGCGCCGCCGCGGCGCAAGAGGTGCGGAAGATTACCGGCT
TCGATCGGGTGATGATCTATCGCTTCGCCTCCGACTTCAGCGGCGAAGTGATCGCAGAGGATCGGTGCGC
CGAGGTCGAGTCAAAACTAGGCCTGCACTATCCTGCCTCAACCGTGCCGGCGCAGGCCCGTCGGCTCTAT
ACCATCAACCCGGTACGGATCATTCCCGATATCAATTATCGGCCGGTGCCGGTCACCCCAGACCTCAATC
CGGTCACCGGGCGGCCGATTGATCTTAGCTTCGCCATCCTGCGCAGCGTCTCGCCCGTCCATCTGGAGTT
CATGCGCAACATAGGCATGCACGGCACGATGTCGATCTCGATTTTGCGCGGCGAGCGACTGTGGGGATTG
ATCGTTTGCCATCACCGAACGCCGTACTACGTCGATCTCGATGGCCGCCAAGCCTGCGAGCTAGTCGCCC
AGGTTCTGGCCTGGCAGATCGGCGTGATGGAAGAGCTGTACAAGTCCGGACTCAGATCTGGTGGCGGAGG
CTCGGGCGGAGGTGGGTCGGGTGGCGGCGGATCTCGAGCTCAAGCTTCGATGGCGTCCATCGTGGAAGGG
CCGCTGAGCAAATGGACTAACGTGATGAAGGGATGGCAGTATCGTTGGTTCGTGCTGGACTACAATGCAG
GGCTGCTCTCCTACTACACGTCCAAGGACAAAATGATGAGAGGCTCTCGAAGAGGATGCGTTAGACTCAG
AGGAGCTGTGATTGGTATAGACGACGAGGACGACAGCACCTTCACAATCACTGTCGATCAGAAAACCTTC
CACTTCCAGGCTCGAGATGCAGACGAGCGAGAGAAGTGGATCCATGCCTTAGAAGAAACTATTCTTCGCC
ATACTCTTCAGCTTCAAGGTTTGGATTCAGGATGACCCGGGATCCACCGGATCTAGATAACTGATCATAA
TCAGCCATACCACATTTGTAGAGGTTTTACTTGCTTTAAAAAACCTCCCACACCTCCCCCTGAACCTGAA
ACATAAAATGAATGCAATTGTTGTTGTTAACTTGTTTATTGCAGCTTATAATGGTTACAAATAAAGCAAT
AGCATCACAAATTTCACAAATAAAGCATTTTTTTCACTGCATTCTAGTTGTGGTTTGTCCAAACTCATCA
ATGTATCTTAACGCGTAAATTGTAAGCGTTAATATTTTGTTAAAATTCGCGTTAAATTTTTGTTAAATCA
GCTCATTTTTTAACCAATAGGCCGAAATCGGCAAAATCCCTTATAAATCAAAAGAATAGACCGAGATAGG
GT
[37 nt withheld, positions 2313-2349]
AAAGAACGTGGACTCCAACGTCAAAGG
[49 nt withheld, positions 2377-2425]
T
[91 nt withheld, positions 2427-2517]
G
[124 nt withheld, positions 2519-2642]
CAGGTGGCACTTTTCGGGGAAATGTGCGCGGAACCCCTATTTGTTTATTTTTCTAAATACATTCAAATAT
GTATCCGCTCATGAGACAATAACCCTGATAAATGCTTCAATAATATTGAAAAAGGAAGAGTCCTGAGGCG
GAAAGAACCAGCTGTGGAATGTGTGTCAGTTAGGGTGTGGAAAGTCCCCAGGCTCCCCAGCAGGCAGAAG
TATGCAAAGCATGCATCTCAATTAGTCAGCAACCAGGTGTGGAAAGTCCCCAGGCTCCCCAGCAGGCAGA
AGTATGCAAAGCATGCATCTCAATTAGTCAGCAACCATAGTCCCGCCCCTAACTCCGCCCATCCCGCCCC
TAACTCCGCCCAGTTCCGCCCATTCTCCGCCCCATGGCTGACTAATTTTTTTTATTTATGCAGAGGCCGA
GGCCGCCTCGGCCTCTGAGCTATTCCAGAAGTAGTGAGGAGGCTTTTTTGGAGGCCTAGGCTTTTGCAAA
GATCGATCAAGAGACAGGATGAGGATCGTTTCGCATGATTGAACAAGATGGATTGCACGCAGGTTCTCCG
GCCGCTTGGGTGGAGAGGCTATTCGGCTATGACTGGGCACAACAGACAATCGGCTGCTCTGATGCCGCCG
TGTTCCGGCTGTCAGCGCAGGGGCGCCCGGTTCTTTTTGTCAAGACCGACCTGTCCGGTGCCCTGAATGA
ACTGCAAGACGAGGCAGCGCGGCTATCGTGGCTGGCCACGACGGGCGTTCCTTGCGCAGCTGTGCTCGAC
GTTGTCACTGAAGCGGGAAGGGACTGGCTGCTATTGGGCGAAGTGCCGGGGCAGGATCTCCTGTCATCTC
ACCTTGCTCCTGCCGAGAAAGTATCCATCATGGCTGATGCAATGCGGCGGCTGCATACGCTTGATCCGGC
TACCTGCCCATTCGACCACCAAGCGAAACATCGCATCGAGCGAGCACGTACTCGGATGGAAGCCGGTCTT
GTCGATCAGGATGATCTGGACGAAGAGCATCAGGGGCTCGCGCCAGCCGAACTGTTCGCCAGGCTCAAGG
CGAGCATGCCCGACGGCGAGGATCTCGTCGTGACCCATGGCGATGCCTGCTTGCCGAATATCATGGTGGA
AAATGGCCGCTTTTCTGGATTCATCGACTGTGGCCGGCTGGGTGTGGCGGACCGCTATCAGGACATAGCG
TTGGCTACCCGTGATATTGCTGAAGAGCTTGGCGGCGAATGGGCTGACCGCTTCCTCGTGCTTTACGGTA
TCGCCGCTCCCGATTCGCAGCGCATCGCCTTCTATCGCCTTCTTGACGAGTTCTTCTGAGCGGGACTCTG
GGGTTCGAAATGACCGACCAAGCGACGCCCAACCTGCCATCACGAGATTTCGATTCCACCGCCGCCTTCT
ATGAAAGGTTGGGCTTCGGAATCGTTTTCCGGGACGCCGGCTGGATGATCCTCCAGCGCGGGGATCTCAT
GCTGGAGTTCTTCGCCCACCCTAGGGGGAGGCTAACTGAAACACGGAAGGAGACAATACCGGAAGGAACC
CGCGCTATGACGGCAATAAAAAGACAGAATAAAACGCACGGTGTTGGGTCGTTTGTTCATAAACGCGGGG
TTCGGTCCCAGGGCTGGCACTCTGTCGATACCCCACCGAGACCCCATTGGGGCCAATACGCCCGCGTTTC
TTCCTTTTCCCCACCCCACCCCCCAAGTTCGGGTGAAGGCCCAGGGCTCGCAGCCAACGTCGGGGCGGCA
GGCCCTGCCATAGCCTCAGGTTACTCATATATACTTTAGATTGATTTAAAACTTCATTTTTAATTTAAAA
GGATCTAGGTGAAGATCCTTTTTGATAATCTCATGACCAAAATCCCTTAACGTGAGTTTTCGTTCCACTG
AGCGTCAGACCCCGTAGAAAAGATCAAAGGATCTTCTTGAGATCCTTTTTTTCTGCGCGTAATCTGCTGC
TTGCAAACAAAAAAACCACCGCTACCAGCGGTGGTTTGTTTGCCGGATCAAGAGCTACCAACTCTTTTTC
CGAAGGTAACTGGCTTCAGCAGAGCGCAGATACCAAATACTGTTCTTCTAGTGTAGCCGTAGTTAGGCCA
CCACTTCAAGAACTCTGTAGCACCGCCTACATACCTCGCTCTGCTAATCCTGTTACCAGTGGCTGCTGCC
AGTGGCGATAAGTCGTGTCTTACCGGGTTGGACTCAAGACGATAGTTACCGGATAAGGCGCAGCGGTCGG
GCTGAACGGGGGGTTCGTGCACACAGCCCAGCTTGGAGCGAACGACCTACACCGAACTGAGATACCTACA
GCGTGAGCTATGAGAAAGCGCCACGCTTCCCGAAGGGAGAAAGGCGGACAGGTATCCGGTAAGCGGCAGG
GTCGGAACAGGAGAGCGCACGAGGGAGCTTCCAGGGGGAAACGCCTGGTATCTTTATAGTCCTGTCGGGT
TTCGCCACCTCTGACTTGAGCGTCGATTTTTGTGATGCTCGTCAGGGGGGCGGAGCCTATGGAAAAACGC
CAGCAACGCGGCCCAGGAAACAGCTATGACCATGCCCGGGTAAGTGACTAGCGGAAACACAGAAAAAAGC
CCGCACCTGACAGTGCGGGCTTTTTTTTTCGACCAAAGGCTCCGAAGAGCCGAGTGTCTTCGGTTCGAGA
CCGAATTCGCGAGCTCTCGCTAGCCAGTTTAAACAATTGCGGCCGCGTACTAGTCTATCGATTTGGATCC
ACCCTGCAGGAAGTCTAGACCGTCGACACGGTCTCTGAGAGAAGACACGTCGCTCTTCGACGTAAGTAAC
TGACTCGGTACCAAATTCCAGAAAAGAGGCCTCCCGAAAGGGGGGCCTTTTTTCGTTTTGGTCCTAAGCT
TAACTGGCCGTCGTTTTACAACGTAAGAGGTTCCAACTTTCACCATAATGAAATAAGATCACTACCGGGC
GTATTTTTTGAGTTATCGAGATTTTCAGGAGCTAAGGAAGCTAAAATGGAGAAAAAAATCACTGGATATA
CCACCGTCAAGGCGACAAGGTGCTGATGCCGCTGGCGATTCAGGTTCATCATGCCGTTTGTGATGGCTTC
CATGTCGGCAGAATGCTTAATGAATTACAACAGTACTGCGATGAGTGGCAGGGCGGGGCGTAATAATACG
ACTCACTATAGGGTAACTAATTGAGGCGCGCCTACCACCGTCAAAAAAAACGGCGCTTTTTAGCGCCGTT
TTTATTTTTCAACCTTCCTAGGTAAGTGACCCTTTAGTGAGGGTTAATTTAGAAAAGATCAAAGGATCTT
CTTGAGATCCTTTTTTTCTGCGCGTAATCTGCTGCTTGCAAACAAAAAAACCACCGCTACCAGCGGTGGT
TTGTTTGCCGGATCAAGAGCTACCAACTCTTTTTCCGAAGGTAACTGGCTTCAGCAGAGCGCAGATACCA
AATACTGTTCTTCTAGTGTAGCCGTAGTTAGGCCACCACTTCAAGAACTCTGTAGCACCGCCTACATACC
TCGCTCTGCTAATCCTGTTACCAGTGGCTGCTGCCAGTGGCGATAAGTCGTGTCTTACCGGGTTGGACTC
AAGACGATAGTTACCGGATAAGGCGCAGCGGTCGGGCTGAACGGGGGGTTCGTGCACACAGCCCAGCTTG
GAGCGAACGACCTACACCGAACTGAGATACCTACAGCGTGAGCTATGAGAAAGCGCCACGCTTCCCGAAG
GGAGAAAGGCGGACAGGTATCCGGTAAGCGGCAGGGTCGGAACAGGAGAGCGCACGAGGGAGCTTCCAGG
GGGAAACGCCTGGTATCTTTATAGTCCTGTCGGGTTTCGCCACCTCTGACTTGAGCGTCGATTTTTGTGA
TGCTCGTCAGGGGGGCGGAGCCTATGGAAAAACGCCAGCAACGCGGCCTTTTTACGGTTCCTGGCCTTTT
GCTGGCCTTTTGCTCACATGTTCTTTCCTGCGTTATCCCCTGATTCTGTGGATAACCGTATTACCGCCAT
GCATTAGTTATTAATAGTAATCAATTACGGGGTCATTAGTTCATAGCCCATATATGGAG
Features (pLannotate 1.2.2; 23 found; start..end, strand, type, name):
      6..309     +  enhancer       CMV enhancer: human cytomegalovirus immediate early enhancer
    310..513     +  promoter       CMV promoter: human cytomegalovirus (CMV) immediate early promoter
    558..1505    +  CDS            iRFP713: iRFP713 is a basic (constitutively fluorescent) near ir fluorescent protein published in 2011, derived from Rhodopseudomonas palustris. It has low acid sensitivity. It requires the cofactor biliverdin for fluorescence.
   1570..1590    +  misc_feature   MCS (fragment): multiple cloning site
   1590..1922    +  CDS            Osbpl9 (fragment): OSBL9_MOUSE - Also known as Orp9. Experimental evidence at protein level: Swiss-Prot protein existence level 1. From Mus musculus (Mouse).
   1952..2036    +  CDS            large T antigen (fragment): large T antigen from SV40 (simian virus 40)
   2059..2180    +  polyA_signal   SV40 poly(A) signal: SV40 polyadenylation signal
   2214..2642    -  rep_origin     f1 ori (sequence partly withheld): f1 bacteriophage origin of replication; arrow indicates direction of (+) strand synthesis
   2669..2773    +  promoter       AmpR promoter: bla
   2775..3132    +  promoter       SV40 promoter: SV40 enhancer and early promoter
   3167..3961    +  CDS            NeoR/KanR: aminoglycoside phosphotransferase from Tn5; aph(3')-II (or nptII); confers resistance to neomycin, kanamycin, and G418 (Geneticin®)
   3982..4134    +  CDS            ble (fragment): BLE_KLEPN - Experimental evidence at protein level: Swiss-Prot protein existence level 1. Binding protein with a strong affinity to the bleomycin family of antibiotics. Binds to CL990; an antimitotic-antibiotic compound. From Klebsiella pneumoniae.
   4193..4240    +  polyA_signal   HSV TK poly(A) signal: herpes simplex virus thymidine kinase polyadenylation signal (Cole and Stacy, 1985)
   4331..4347    -  polyA_signal   bGH poly(A) signal (fragment): bovine growth hormone polyadenylation signal
   4569..5157    +  rep_origin     ori: high-copy-number ColE1/pMB1/pBR322/pUC origin of replication
   5515..5536    +  CDS            lacZα (fragment): LacZα fragment of β-galactosidase; lacZ fragment
   5533..5627    +  promoter       cat promoter (fragment): promoter of the E. coli cat gene encoding chloramphenicol acetyltransferase
   5628..5659    +  CDS            CmR (fragment): chloramphenicol acetyltransferase; cat; confers resistance to chloramphenicol
   5660..5785    +  CDS            CmR (fragment): chloramphenicol acetyltransferase; cat; confers resistance to chloramphenicol
   5786..5804    +  promoter       T7 promoter: promoter for bacteriophage T7 RNA polymerase
   5893..5911    -  promoter       T3 promoter: promoter for bacteriophage T3 RNA polymerase
   5934..6522    +  rep_origin     ori: high-copy-number ColE1/pMB1/pBR322/pUC origin of replication
   6637..6691    +  enhancer       CMV enhancer (fragment): human cytomegalovirus immediate early enhancer
