[The description below was written by a language model from this plasmid's Addgene catalogue record and pLannotate feature annotations shown in this document.]
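Description:
pCMV-iRFP713-ORP9-PH is a mammalian expression plasmid built on the Clontech pEGFP-C1 backbone, with the insert cloned between AgeI and XmaI sites, so that the near-infrared fluorescent protein iRFP713 takes the place normally occupied by EGFP. The human cytomegalovirus immediate-early enhancer and promoter drive a single fusion reading frame in which iRFP713 lies at the N-terminus. It is joined through a short remnant of the multiple cloning site to residues 1–111 of mouse ORP9 (Osbpl9), the region containing the pleckstrin homology (PH) domain, and the transcript ends at an SV40 polyadenylation signal. iRFP713 is a bacteriophytochrome-derived protein from Rhodopseudomonas palustris that needs biliverdin as a cofactor to fluoresce.

The plasmid is maintained at high copy in E. coli through a pUC-type ColE1 origin and selected with kanamycin. The Tn5 NeoR/KanR gene sits behind tandem bacterial (bla) and SV40 early promoters and is followed by an HSV TK polyadenylation signal, so the same marker can support G418 selection in mammalian cells. An f1 origin is also present.

The sequenced record is 6,691 nt, longer than the roughly 5.3 kb expected from the listed backbone and insert sizes. It also contains a second copy of the ColE1 origin along with fragments of lacZα, a cat promoter and chloramphenicol resistance gene, and T7 and T3 promoters. The catalogue entry does not explain this extra material.

The construct serves as a genetically encoded reporter for phosphatidylinositol 4-phosphate (PI4P) in living cells. Its near-infrared emission should allow it to be imaged alongside green or red probes.
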