Addgene plasmid #214269: pCMV-iRFP713-ORP9-PH
Purpose: Mammalian expression of near-IR fluorescent PI4P reporter iRFP713-ORP9-PH
Depositing lab: Shinya Tsukiji. Depositing organization: Nagoya Institute of Technology. Publication: ORP9-PH domain-based fluorescent reporters for visualizing phosphatidylinositol 4-phosphate dynamics in living cells. Ajiki M, Yoshikawa M, Miyazaki T, Kawasaki A, Aoki K, Nakatsu F, Tsukiji S. RSC Chem Biol. 2024 Apr 24;5(6):544-555. doi: 10.1039/d3cb00232b. eCollection 2024 Jun 5. PubMed 38846081.
Backbone
  Vector backbone: pEGFP-C1
  Backbone manufacturer: Clontech
  Backbone size w/o insert (bp): 3945
  Vector type: Mammalian Expression
Growth in bacteria
  Bacterial resistance: Kanamycin, 50 μg/mL
  Growth temperature: 37°C
  Growth strain: DH5alpha
  Copy number: High Copy
Gene/Insert
  Gene/Insert name: iRFP713-ORP9(1-111)
  Species: M. musculus (mouse)
  Insert size (bp): 1381
  Entrez Gene: Osbpl9 (a.k.a. Orp-9, AU015843, MGC30367, MGC38458, 2600011I06Rik)
  Promoter: CMV
  Cloning method: Restriction Enzyme; 5′ cloning site AgeI (not destroyed); 3′ cloning site XmaI (not destroyed)
Terms and licenses: Academic/Nonprofit Terms; Industry Terms: Not Available to Industry
Depositor comments: Please visit https://www.biorxiv.org/content/10.1101/2023.12.14.571782v1 for bioRxiv preprint.
How to cite: pCMV-iRFP713-ORP9-PH was a gift from Shinya Tsukiji (Addgene plasmid # 214269 ; http://n2t.net/addgene:214269 ; RRID:Addgene_214269)
